Addgene plasmid #238545: PiggyBac_24mer_pegArray_bb
Purpose: (Empty Backbone) Golden gate acceptor backbone for 24mer pegArray assemblies
Depositing lab: Jonathan Weissman. Depositing organization: Whitehead Institute for Biomedical Research. Publication: High-resolution spatial mapping of cell state and lineage dynamics in vivo with PEtracer. Koblan LW, Yost KE, Zheng P, Colgan WN, Jones MG, Yang D, Kumar A, Sandhu J, Schnell A, Sun D, Ergen C, Saunders RA, Zhuang X, Allen WE, Yosef N, Weissman JS. Science. 2025 Jul 24:eadx3800. doi: 10.1126/science.adx3800. PubMed 40705858.
Backbone
  Vector backbone: n.a.
  Vector type: Mammalian Expression
Growth in bacteria
  Bacterial resistance: Ampicillin, 100 μg/mL
  Growth temperature: 30°C
  Growth strain: NEB Stable
  Copy number: High Copy
Gene/Insert
  Gene/Insert name: None
Terms and licenses: Academic/Nonprofit Terms; Industry Terms: Not Available to Industry
How to cite: PiggyBac_24mer_pegArray_bb was a gift from Jonathan Weissman (Addgene plasmid # 238545 ; http://n2t.net/addgene:238545 ; RRID:Addgene_238545)
