[The description below was written by a language model from this plasmid's Addgene catalogue record and pLannotate feature annotations shown in this document.]
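Description:
PiggyBac_24mer_pegArray_bb is an 8.2 kb empty mammalian expression backbone that serves as a Golden Gate acceptor for assembling arrays of 24 prime editing guide RNAs (pegRNAs). It is built on a pBluescript-like bacterial scaffold. This scaffold carries a high-copy ColE1/pUC origin, an f1 phage origin, remnants of the lacZα/lac promoter/operator region and multiple cloning site, and a β-lactamase gene driven by its own promoter for ampicillin selection. The recorded propagation in a recombination-deficient "stable" E. coli strain fits a vector meant to hold highly repetitive guide arrays.

The only annotated mammalian unit is a reporter cassette. The human EF-1α core promoter and its intron A drive the blue fluorescent protein TagBFP, followed by a WPRE to boost transcript accumulation and an SV40 polyadenylation signal. TagBFP would presumably mark cells that have taken up the construct. The name implies that this cassette and the assembled array lie within piggyBac transposon ends for transposase-mediated genomic integration, but the automated annotation does not identify the piggyBac terminal repeats. It also does not identify the Golden Gate (type IIS) acceptor sites or any guide RNA promoters, so their positions cannot be stated from the record. Several stretches of the plasmid are unannotated. Two fragments matching the phage lambda portal protein gene are most likely non-functional stuffer or spacer DNA, and a short hit to a G-CSF destabilising element downstream of the poly(A) signal may be incidental.

The associated publication concerns prime-editing-based lineage tracing combined with spatial mapping of cell state. This suggests that finished arrays cloned into the backbone supply the many pegRNAs used for lineage recording in stably integrated mammalian cells.
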