Features (pLannotate 1.2.2; 19 found; start..end, strand, type, name):
      1..105     -  promoter       AmpR promoter: bla
    158..586     -  rep_origin     f1 ori (sequence partly withheld): f1 bacteriophage origin of replication; arrow indicates direction of (+) strand synthesis
    591..746     -  CDS            lacZα (fragment): LacZα fragment of β-galactosidase; lacZ fragment
    748..867     +  CDS            B (fragment): PORTL_LAMBD - Experimental evidence at protein level: Swiss-Prot protein existence level 1. Forms the portal vertex of the capsid (PubMed:6228056, PubMed:6232391). This portal plays critical roles in head assembly, genome packaging, neck/tail attachment, and genome ejection (Probable). The portal protein multimerizes as a single ring-shaped homododecamer arranged around a central channel (PubMed:6232391). Binds to the terminase subunits to form the packaging machine (PubMed:7799432). From Escherichia phage lambda (Bacteriophage lambda).
   1369..1393    -  misc_feature   MCS (fragment): pBluescript multiple cloning site
   2084..2295    +  promoter       EF-1α core promoter: core promoter for human elongation factor EF-1α
   2296..3234    +  intron         EF-1α intron A: intron upstream of the start codon of human EF-1α
   3269..3967    +  CDS            TagBFP: TagBFP is a basic (constitutively fluorescent) blue fluorescent protein published in 2008, derived from Entacmaea quadricolor. It is reported to be a very rapidly-maturing monomer with very low acid sensitivity.
   4057..4645    +  misc_feature   WPRE: woodchuck hepatitis virus posttranscriptional regulatory element
   4646..4663    +  misc_feature   MCS (fragment): pBluescript multiple cloning site
   4680..4801    +  polyA_signal   SV40 poly(A) signal: SV40 polyadenylation signal
   4819..4911    +  ncRNA          G-CSF SLDE: Accession: RF00183 - G-CSF factor stem-loop destabilising element (SLDE)
   5712..6179    +  CDS            B (fragment): PORTL_LAMBD - Experimental evidence at protein level: Swiss-Prot protein existence level 1. Forms the portal vertex of the capsid (PubMed:6228056, PubMed:6232391). This portal plays critical roles in head assembly, genome packaging, neck/tail attachment, and genome ejection (Probable). The portal protein multimerizes as a single ring-shaped homododecamer arranged around a central channel (PubMed:6232391). Binds to the terminase subunits to form the packaging machine (PubMed:7799432). From Escherichia phage lambda (Bacteriophage lambda).
   6217..6233    -  protein_bind   lac operator: The lac repressor binds to the lac operator to inhibit transcription in E. coli. This inhibition can be relieved by adding lactose or isopropyl-β-D-thiogalactopyranoside (IPTG). lac repressor encoded by lacI
   6241..6271    -  promoter       lac promoter: promoter for the E. coli lac operon
   6286..6307    -  protein_bind   CAP binding site: CAP binding activates transcription in the presence of cAMP. E. coli catabolite activator protein
   6320..6412    -  CDS            lacI (fragment): lac repressor; lacI; The lac repressor binds to the lac operator to inhibit transcription in E. coli. This inhibition can be relieved by adding lactose or isopropyl-β-D-thiogalactopyranoside (IPTG).
   6595..7183    -  rep_origin     ori: high-copy-number ColE1/pMB1/pBR322/pUC origin of replication
   7354..8214    -  CDS            AmpR: β-lactamase; bla; confers resistance to ampicillin, carbenicillin, and related antibiotics
>Addgene plasmid #238545 | PiggyBac_24mer_pegArray_bb | addgene full sequence | sequence record 472760 | Addgene NGS Result
ACTCTTCCTTTTTCAATATTATTGAAGCATTTATCAGGGTTATTGTCTCATGAGCGGATACATATTTGAA
TGTATTTAGAAAAATAAACAAATAGGGGTTCCGCGCACATTTCCCCGAAAAGTGCCACCTAAATTGTAAG
CGTTAATATTTTGTTAAAATTCGCGTTAAATTTTTGTTAAATCAGCTCATTTTTTAACCAATAGGCCGAA
ATCGGCAAAATCCCTTATAAATCAAAAGAATAGACCGAGATAGGGT
[37 nt withheld, positions 257-293]
AAAGAACGTGGACTCCAACGTCAAAGG
[49 nt withheld, positions 321-369]
T
[91 nt withheld, positions 371-461]
G
[124 nt withheld, positions 463-586]
CCCATTCGCCATTCAGGCTGCGCAACTGTTGGGAAGGGCGATCGGTGCGGGCCTCTTCGCTATTACGCCA
GCTGGCGAAAGGGGGATGTGCTGCAAGGCGATTAAGTTGGGTAACGCCAGGGTTTTCCCAGTCACGACGT
TGTAAAACGACGGCCAGTGAGCGCGCCTCGTTCATTCACGTTTTTGAACCCGTGGAGGACGGGCAGACTC
GCGGTGCAAATGTGTTTTACAGCGTGATGGAGCAGATGAAGATGCTCGACACGCTGCAGAACACGCAGCT
AGATTAACCCTAGAAAGATAATCATATTGTGACGTACGTTAAAGATAATCATGTGTAAAATTGACGCATG
TGTTTTATCGGTCTGTATATCGAGGTTTATTTATTAATTTGAATAGATATTAAGTTTTATTATATTTACA
CTTACATACTAATAATAAATTCAACAAACAATTTATTTATGTTTATTTATTTATTAAAAAAAACAAAAAC
TCAAAATTTCTTCTATAAAGTAACAAAACTTTTATGAGGGACAGCCCCCCCCCAAAGCCCCCAGGGATGT
AATTACGTCCCTCCCCCGCTAGGGGGCAGCAGCGAGCCGCCCGGGGCTCCGCTCCGGTCCGGCGCTCCCC
CCGCATCCCCGAGCCGGCAGCGTGCGGGGACAGCCCGGGCACGGGGAAGGTGGCACGGGATCGCTTTCCT
CTGAACGCTTCTCGCTGCTCTTTGAGCCTGCAGACACCTGGGGGGATACGGGGAAAAGGCCTCCACGGCC
AAGGATCTGCGATATCGATAAGCTTGATATCGAATTCGGGAGGTGGTCCCTGCAGTTACGCCAATGATAA
CCCCCGCCAGAAAAATCTTAGTAGCCTTCCCTTTTTGTTTTCCGTGCCCCAACTCGGCGGATTGACTCGG
CCCCTTCCGGAAACACCCGAATCAACTTCTAGTCAAATTATTGTTCACGCCGCAATGACCCACCCCTGGC
CCGCGTCTGTGGAACTGACCCCTGGTGTACAGGAGAGTTCGCTGCTGAAAGTGGTCCCAAAGGGGTACTA
GTTTTTAAGCTCCCAACTCCCCCTCCCCCAGCGTCTGGAGGATTCCACACCCTCGCACCGCAGGGGCGAG
GAAGTGGGCGGAGTCCGGTTTTGGCGCCAGCCGCTGAGGCTGCCAAGCAGAAAAGCCACCGCTGAGGAGA
CTCCGGTCACTGTCCTCGCCCCGCCTCCCCCTTCCCTCCCCTTGGGGACCACCGGGCGCCACGCCGCGAA
CGGTAAGTGCCGCGGTCGTCGGCGCCTCCGCCCTCCCCCTAGGGCCCCAATTCCCAGCGGGCGCGGCGCG
CGGCCCCTCCCCCCGCCGGGCGCGCGCCCGCTGCCCCGCCCTTCGTGGCCGCCCGGCGTGGGCGGTGCCA
CCCCTCCCCCCGGCGGCCCCGCGCGCAGCTCCCGGCTCCCTCCCCCTTCGGATGTGGCTTGAGCTGTAGG
CGCGGAGGGGCTCCGGTGCCCGTCAGTGGGCAGAGCGCACATCGCCCACAGTCCCCGAGAAGTTGGGGGG
AGGGGTCGGCAATTGAACCGGTGCCTAGAGAAGGTGGCGCGGGGTAAACTGGGAAAGTGATGTCGTGTAC
TGGCTCCGCCTTTTTCCCGAGGGTGGGGGAGAACCGTATATAAGTGCAGTAGTCGCCGTGAACGTTCTTT
TTCGCAACGGGTTTGCCGCCAGAACACAGGTAAGTGCCGTGTGTGGTTCCCGCGGGCCTGGCCTCTTTAC
GGGTTATGGCCCTTGCGTGCCTTGAATTACTTCCACCTGGCTGCAGTACGTGATTCTTGATCCCGAGCTT
CGGGTTGGAAGTGGGTGGGAGAGTTCGAGGCCTTGCGCTTAAGGAGCCCCTTCGCCTCGTGCTTGAGTTG
AGGCCTGGCCTGGGCGCTGGGGCCGCCGCGTGCGAATCTGGTGGCACCTTCGCGCCTGTCTCGCTGCTTT
CGATAAGTCTCTAGCCATTTAAAATTTTTGATGACCTGCTGCGACGCTTTTTTTCTGGCAAGATAGTCTT
GTAAATGCGGGCCAAGATCTGCACACTGGTATTTCGGTTTTTGGGGCCGCGGGCGGCGACGGGGCCCGTG
CGTCCCAGCGCACATGTTCGGCGAGGCGGGGCCTGCGAGCGCGGCCACCGAGAATCGGACGGGGGTAGTC
TCAAGCTGGCCGGCCTGCTCTGGTGCCTGGCCTCGCGCCGCCGTGTATCGCCCCGCCCTGGGCGGCAAGG
CTGGCCCGGTCGGCACCAGTTGCGTGAGCGGAAAGATGGCCGCTTCCCGGCCCTGCTGCAGGGAGCTCAA
AATGGAGGACGCGGCGCTCGGGAGAGCGGGCGGGTGAGTCACCCACACAAAGGAAAAGGGCCTTTCCGTC
CTCAGCCGTCGCTTCATGTGACTCCACGGAGTACCGGGCGCCGTCCAGGCACCTCGATTAGTTCTCGAGC
TTTTGGAGTACGTCGTCTTTAGGTTGGGGGGAGGGGTTTTATGCGATGGAGTTTCCCCACACTGAGTGGG
TGGAGACTGAAGTTAGGCCAGCTTGGCACTTGATGTAATTCTCCTTGGAATTTGCCCTTTTTGAGTTTGG
ATCTTGGTTCATTCTCAAGCCTCAGACAGTGGTTCAAAGTTTTTTTCTTCCATTTCAGGTGTCGTGGAAT
TCTCACGCGTCTGCAGCTAGCTATGAGCGAGCTGATTAAGGAGAACATGCACATGAAGCTGTACATGGAG
GGCACCGTGGACAACCATCACTTCAAGTGCACATCCGAGGGCGAAGGCAAGCCCTACGAGGGCACCCAGA
CCATGAGAATCAAGGTGGTCGAGGGCGGCCCTCTCCCCTTCGCCTTCGACATCCTGGCTACTAGCTTCCT
CTACGGCAGCAAGACCTTCATCAACCACACCCAGGGCATCCCCGACTTCTTCAAGCAGTCCTTCCCTGAG
GGCTTCACATGGGAGAGAGTCACCACATACGAAGACGGGGGCGTGCTGACCGCTACCCAGGACACCAGCC
TCCAGGACGGCTGCCTCATCTACAACGTCAAGATCAGAGGGGTGAACTTCACATCCAACGGCCCTGTGAT
GCAGAAGAAAACACTCGGCTGGGAGGCCTTCACCGAAACCCTGTACCCCGCTGACGGCGGCCTGGAAGGC
AGAAACGACATGGCCCTGAAGCTCGTGGGCGGGAGCCATCTGATCGCAAACATCAAGACCACATATAGAT
CCAAGAAACCCGCTAAGAACCTCAAGATGCCTGGCGTCTACTATGTGGACTACAGACTGGAAAGAATCAA
GGAGGCCAACAACGAGACCTACGTCGAGCAGCACGAGGTGGCAGTGGCCAGATACTGCGACCTCCCTAGC
AAACTGGGGCACAAGCTTAATCTCGAGAAAATGTCCAAGGATGGTAAGAAAAAGAAGAAGAAGTCAAAAA
CCAAGTGTGTTATCATGTAATGAAGGTACCGCTTATCGATAATCAACCTCTGGATTACAAAATTTGTGAA
AGATTGACTGGTATTCTTAACTATGTTGCTCCTTTTACGCTATGTGGATACGCTGCTTTAATGCCTTTGT
ATCATGCTATTGCTTCCCGTATGGCTTTCATTTTCTCCTCCTTGTATAAATCCTGGTTGCTGTCTCTTTA
TGAGGAGTTGTGGCCCGTTGTCAGGCAACGTGGCGTGGTGTGCACTGTGTTTGCTGACGCAACCCCCACT
GGTTGGGGCATTGCCACCACCTGTCAGCTCCTTTCCGGGACTTTCGCTTTCCCCCTCCCTATTGCCACGG
CGGAACTCATCGCCGCCTGCCTTGCCCGCTGCTGGACAGGGGCTCGGCTGTTGGGCACTGACAATTCCGT
GGTGTTGTCGGGGAAATCATCGTCCTTTCCTTGGCTGCTCGCCTGTGTTGCCACCTGGATTCTGCGCGGG
ACGTCCTTCTGCTACGTCCCTTCGGCCCTCAATCCAGCGGACCTTCCTTCCCGCGGCCTGCTGCCGGCTC
TGCGGCCTCTTCCGCGTCTTCGCCTTCGCCCTCAGACGAGTCGGATCTCCCTTTGGGCCGCCTCCCCGCA
TCGATACCGTCGACCTCTTAATTAAGTTAACTAAACTTGTTTATTGCAGCTTATAATGGTTACAAATAAA
GCAATAGCATCACAAATTTCACAAATAAAGCATTTTTTTCACTGCATTCTAGTTGTGGTTTGTCCAAACT
CATCAATGTATCTTATCATGTCTGGAATTGACTCAAATGATGTCAATTAGTCTATCAGAAGCTCATCTGG
TCTCCCTTCCGGGGGACAAGACATCCCTGTTTAATATTTAAACAGCAGTGTTCCCAAACTGGGTTCTTAT
ATCCCTTGCTCTGGTCAACCAGGTTGCAGGGTTTCCTGTCCTCACAGGAACGAAGTCCCTAAAGAAACAG
TGGCAGCCAGGTTTAGCCCCGGAATTGACTGGATTCCTTTTTTAGGGCCCATTGGTCTAGAGGAGACCTG
CAGGTGGGAGTGAGACGTGGCTCGTTAGATAGTCTAGCGTCTCACTAACACCTGCATGCCTAAGGATCCA
TTAGGCGGCCGCGTTTAAACATGGCTTTTTCCCCGTATCCCCCCAGGTGTCTGCAGGCTCAAAGAGCAGC
GAGAAGCGTTCAGAGGAAAGCGATCCCGTGCCACCTTCCCCGTGCCCGGGCTGTCCCCGCACGCTGCCGG
CTCGGGGATGCGGGGGGAGCGCCGGACCGGAGCGGAGCCCCGGGCGGCTCGCTGCTGCCCCCTAGCGGGG
GAGGGACGTAATTACATCCCTGGGGGCTTTGGGGGGGGGCTGTCCCTGATATCTATAACAAGAAAATATA
TATATAATAAGTTATCACGTAAGTAGAACATGAAATAACAATATAATTATCGTATGAGTTAAATCTTAAA
AGTCACGTAAAAGATAATCATGCGTCATTTTGACTCACGCGGTCGTTATAGTTCAAAATCAGTGACACTT
ACCGCATTGACAAGCACGCCTCACGGGAGCTCCAAGCGGCGACTGAGATGTCCTAAATGCACAGCGACGG
ATTCGCGCTATTTAGAAAGAGAGAGCAATATTTCAAGAATGCATGCGTCAATTTTACGCAGACTATCTTT
CTAGGGTTAATCTAGCTGCATCAGGATCATATCGTCGGGTCTTTTTTCCGGCTCAGTCATCGCCCAAGCT
GGCGCTATCTGGGCATCGGGGAGGAAGAAGCCCGTGCCTTTTCCCGCGAGGTTGAAGCGGCATGGAAAGA
GTTTGCCGAGGATGACTGCTGCTGCATTGACGTTGAGCGAAAACGCACGTTTACCATGATGATTCGGGAA
GGTGTGGCCATGCACGCCTTTAACGGTGAACTGTTCGTTCAGGCCACCTGGGATACCAGTTCGTCGCGGC
TTTTCCGGACACAGTTCCGGATGGTCAGCCCGAAGCGCATCAGCAACCCGAACAATACCGGCGACAGCCG
GAACTGCCGTGCCGGTGTGCAGATTAATGACAGCGGTGCGGCGCTGGGATATTACGTCAGCGAGGACGGG
TATCCTGGCTGGATGCCGCAGAAATGGACATGGATACCCCGTGAGTTACCCGGCGGGCGCGCTTGGCGTA
ATCATGGTCATAGCTGTTTCCTGTGTGAAATTGTTATCCGCTCACAATTCCACACAACATACGAGCCGGA
AGCATAAAGTGTAAAGCCTGGGGTGCCTAATGAGTGAGCTAACTCACATTAATTGCGTTGCGCTCACTGC
CCGCTTTCCAGTCGGGAAACCTGTCGTGCCAGCTGCATTAATGAATCGGCCAACGCGCGGGGAGAGGCGG
TTTGCGTATTGGGCGCTCTTCCGCTTCCTCGCTCACTGACTCGCTGCGCTCGGTCGTTCGGCTGCGGCGA
GCGGTATCAGCTCACTCAAAGGCGGTAATACGGTTATCCACAGAATCAGGGGATAACGCAGGAAAGAACA
TGTGAGCAAAAGGCCAGCAAAAGGCCAGGAACCGTAAAAAGGCCGCGTTGCTGGCGTTTTTCCATAGGCT
CCGCCCCCCTGACGAGCATCACAAAAATCGACGCTCAAGTCAGAGGTGGCGAAACCCGACAGGACTATAA
AGATACCAGGCGTTTCCCCCTGGAAGCTCCCTCGTGCGCTCTCCTGTTCCGACCCTGCCGCTTACCGGAT
ACCTGTCCGCCTTTCTCCCTTCGGGAAGCGTGGCGCTTTCTCATAGCTCACGCTGTAGGTATCTCAGTTC
GGTGTAGGTCGTTCGCTCCAAGCTGGGCTGTGTGCACGAACCCCCCGTTCAGCCCGACCGCTGCGCCTTA
TCCGGTAACTATCGTCTTGAGTCCAACCCGGTAAGACACGACTTATCGCCACTGGCAGCAGCCACTGGTA
ACAGGATTAGCAGAGCGAGGTATGTAGGCGGTGCTACAGAGTTCTTGAAGTGGTGGCCTAACTACGGCTA
CACTAGAAGAACAGTATTTGGTATCTGCGCTCTGCTGAAGCCAGTTACCTTCGGAAAAAGAGTTGGTAGC
TCTTGATCCGGCAAACAAACCACCGCTGGTAGCGGTGGTTTTTTTGTTTGCAAGCAGCAGATTACGCGCA
GAAAAAAAGGATCTCAAGAAGATCCTTTGATCTTTTCTACGGGGTCTGACGCTCAGTGGAACGAAAACTC
ACGTTAAGGGATTTTGGTCATGAGATTATCAAAAAGGATCTTCACCTAGATCCTTTTAAATTAAAAATGA
AGTTTTAAATCAATCTAAAGTATATATGAGTAAACTTGGTCTGACAGTTACCAATGCTTAATCAGTGAGG
CACCTATCTCAGCGATCTGTCTATTTCGTTCATCCATAGTTGCCTGACTCCCCGTCGTGTAGATAACTAC
GATACGGGAGGGCTTACCATCTGGCCCCAGTGCTGCAATGATACCGCGAGACCCACGCTCACCGGCTCCA
GATTTATCAGCAATAAACCAGCCAGCCGGAAGGGCCGAGCGCAGAAGTGGTCCTGCAACTTTATCCGCCT
CCATCCAGTCTATTAATTGTTGCCGGGAAGCTAGAGTAAGTAGTTCGCCAGTTAATAGTTTGCGCAACGT
TGTTGCCATTGCTACAGGCATCGTGGTGTCACGCTCGTCGTTTGGTATGGCTTCATTCAGCTCCGGTTCC
CAACGATCAAGGCGAGTTACATGATCCCCCATGTTGTGCAAAAAAGCGGTTAGCTCCTTCGGTCCTCCGA
TCGTTGTCAGAAGTAAGTTGGCCGCAGTGTTATCACTCATGGTTATGGCAGCACTGCATAATTCTCTTAC
TGTCATGCCATCCGTAAGATGCTTTTCTGTGACTGGTGAGTACTCAACCAAGTCATTCTGAGAATAGTGT
ATGCGGCGACCGAGTTGCTCTTGCCCGGCGTCAATACGGGATAATACCGCGCCACATAGCAGAACTTTAA
AAGTGCTCATCATTGGAAAACGTTCTTCGGGGCGAAAACTCTCAAGGATCTTACCGCTGTTGAGATCCAG
TTCGATGTAACCCACTCGTGCACCCAACTGATCTTCAGCATCTTTTACTTTCACCAGCGTTTCTGGGTGA
GCAAAAACAGGAAGGCAAAATGCCGCAAAAAAGGGAATAAGGGCGACACGGAAATGTTGAATACTCAT
